Addgene plasmid #216021: AA076
Purpose: Fragmid fragment: (Cas protein) Cas13d
Depositing lab: John Doench. Depositing organization: Broad Institute. Publication: Modular vector assembly enables rapid assessment of emerging CRISPR technologies. McGee AV, Liu YV, Griffith AL, Szegletes ZM, Wen B, Kraus C, Miller NW, Steger RJ, Escude Velasco B, Bosch JA, Zirin JD, Viswanatha R, Sontheimer EJ, Goodale A, Greene MA, Green TM, Doench JG. Cell Genom. 2024 Mar 13;4(3):100519. doi: 10.1016/j.xgen.2024.100519. PubMed 38484704.
Backbone
  Vector backbone: pUC57-Kan
  Vector type: CRISPR ; Fragment
Growth in bacteria
  Bacterial resistance: Kanamycin, 50 μg/mL
  Growth temperature: 37°C
  Growth strain: DH5alpha
  Copy number: Unknown
Gene/Insert
  Gene/Insert name: Cas13d_v1.1 [Rfx]
  Species: Other
  Cloning method: Unknown
Resource information
  A portion of this plasmid was derived from a plasmid made by: Genscript ID: U015EGD120-8
Terms and licenses: Academic/Nonprofit Terms; Industry Terms: Not Available to Industry
Depositor comments: Please visit https://www.biorxiv.org/content/10.1101/2023.10.25.564061v1 for bioRxiv preprint.
How to cite: AA076 was a gift from John Doench (Addgene plasmid # 216021 ; http://n2t.net/addgene:216021 ; RRID:Addgene_216021)
