[The description below was written by a language model from this plasmid's Addgene catalogue record and pLannotate feature annotations shown in this document.]
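Description:
AA076 is a 5.5 kb "fragment" plasmid from the Fragmid modular vector assembly toolkit, a system in which individual functional parts are stored on simple cloning backbones and later combined into complete CRISPR expression vectors. It is built on pUC57-Kan, a small bacterial cloning vector, and is propagated in E. coli through a high-copy ColE1/pUC-type origin with selection by kanamycin via the aph(3')-Ia aminoglycoside phosphotransferase gene. Short remnants of bom, rop and lacI also appear in the annotation; these are backbone leftovers rather than functional elements.

The payload is the Cas protein module Cas13d_v1.1 [Rfx], an open reading frame of about 2.9 kb encoding RfxCas13d, the RNA-targeting type VI CRISPR effector from Ruminococcus flavefaciens strain XPD3002. The coding sequence sits within the lacZα cloning region of the backbone, interrupting the lacZα fragment. The lac promoter, lac operator and CAP binding site lie downstream of the insert on the opposite strand, so they are residual cloning-site elements and not a designed driver of Cas13d expression. No eukaryotic promoter, polyadenylation signal, viral element, epitope tag or localization signal is annotated, so the plasmid is best read as a storage and donor vector for the Cas13d part rather than a stand-alone expression construct. The record does not state the cloning method or the sites used to release or assemble the fragment. Its intended use is as a source of the Cas13d module, to be combined with other Fragmid fragments in destination vectors for RNA-targeting CRISPR applications.
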