Features (pLannotate 1.2.2; 10 found; start..end, strand, type, name):
    137..236     +  misc_feature   bom (fragment): basis of mobility region from pBR322
    242..399     -  CDS            lacZα (fragment): LacZα fragment of β-galactosidase; lacZ fragment
    445..3339    +  CDS            RfxCas13d: RNA-targeting Type VI CRISPR protein from Ruminococcus flavefaciens strain XPD3002 (Konermann et al., 2018)
   3435..3451    -  protein_bind   lac operator: The lac repressor binds to the lac operator to inhibit transcription in E. coli. This inhibition can be relieved by adding lactose or isopropyl-β-D-thiogalactopyranoside (IPTG). lac repressor encoded by lacI
   3459..3489    -  promoter       lac promoter: promoter for the E. coli lac operon
   3504..3525    -  protein_bind   CAP binding site: CAP binding activates transcription in the presence of cAMP. E. coli catabolite activator protein
   3538..3630    -  CDS            lacI (fragment): lac repressor; lacI; The lac repressor binds to the lac operator to inhibit transcription in E. coli. This inhibition can be relieved by adding lactose or isopropyl-β-D-thiogalactopyranoside (IPTG).
   3813..4401    -  rep_origin     ori: high-copy-number ColE1/pMB1/pBR322/pUC origin of replication
   4579..5388    -  CDS            KanR: aminoglycoside phosphotransferase; aph(3')-Ia; confers resistance to kanamycin in bacteria or G418 (Geneticin®) in eukaryotes
   5495..35      +  CDS            rop (fragment) (across the origin): Rop protein, which maintains plasmids at low copy number; rop
>Addgene plasmid #216021 | AA076 | addgene full sequence | sequence record 431388 | Addgene NGS Result
TCGCGCGTTTCGGTGATGACGGTGAAAACCTCTGACACATGCAGCTCCCGGAGACGGTCACAGCTTGTCT
GTAAGCGGATGCCGGGAGCAGACAAGCCCGTCAGGGCGCGTCAGCGGGTGTTGGCGGGTGTCGGGGCTGG
CTTAACTATGCGGCATCAGAGCAGATTGTACTGAGAGTGCACCATATGCGGTGTGAAATACCGCACAGAT
GCGTAAGGAGAAAATACCGCATCAGGCGCCATTCGCCATTCAGGCTGCGCAACTGTTGGGAAGGGCGATC
GGTGCGGGCCTCTTCGCTATTACGCCAGCTGGCGAAAGGGGGATGTGCTGCAAGGCGATTAAGTTGGGTA
ACGCCAGGGTTTTCCCAGTCACGACGTTGTAAAACGACGGCCAGAGAATTCGAGCTCGGTACCTCGCGAA
TACATCTAGATGAAGACTGGCAGCATCGAAAAGAAGAAGTCCTTCGCCAAGGGCATGGGCGTGAAGTCCA
CACTCGTGTCCGGCTCCAAAGTGTACATGACAACCTTCGCCGAAGGCAGCGACGCCAGGCTGGAAAAGAT
CGTGGAGGGCGACAGCATCAGGAGCGTGAATGAGGGCGAGGCCTTCAGCGCTGAAATGGCCGATAAAAAC
GCCGGCTATAAGATCGGCAACGCCAAATTCAGCCATCCTAAGGGCTACGCCGTGGTGGCTAACAACCCTC
TGTATACAGGACCCGTCCAGCAGGATATGCTCGGCCTGAAGGAAACTCTGGAAAAGAGGTACTTCGGCGA
GAGCGCTGATGGCAATGACAATATTTGTATCCAGGTGATCCATAACATCCTGGACATTGAAAAAATCCTC
GCCGAATACATTACCAACGCCGCCTACGCCGTCAACAATATCTCCGGCCTGGATAAGGACATTATTGGAT
TCGGCAAGTTCTCCACAGTGTATACCTACGACGAATTCAAAGACCCCGAGCACCATAGGGCCGCTTTCAA
CAATAACGATAAGCTCATCAACGCCATCAAGGCCCAGTATGACGAGTTCGACAACTTCCTCGATAACCCC
AGACTCGGCTATTTCGGCCAGGCCTTTTTCAGCAAGGAGGGCAGAAATTACATCATCAATTACGGCAACG
AATGCTATGACATTCTGGCCCTCCTGAGCGGACTGAGGCACTGGGTGGTCCATAACAACGAAGAAGAGTC
CAGGATCTCCAGGACCTGGCTCTACAACCTCGATAAGAACCTCGACAACGAATACATCTCCACCCTCAAC
TACCTCTACGACAGGATCACCAATGAGCTGACCAACTCCTTCTCCAAGAACTCCGCCGCCAACGTGAACT
ATATTGCCGAAACTCTGGGAATCAACCCTGCCGAATTCGCCGAACAATATTTCAGATTCAGCATTATGAA
AGAGCAGAAAAACCTCGGATTCAATATCACCAAGCTCAGGGAAGTGATGCTGGACAGGAAGGATATGTCC
GAGATCAGGAAAAATCATAAGGTGTTCGACTCCATCAGGACCAAGGTCTACACCATGATGGACTTTGTGA
TTTATAGGTATTACATCGAAGAGGATGCCAAGGTGGCTGCCGCCAATAAGTCCCTCCCCGATAATGAGAA
GTCCCTGAGCGAGAAGGATATCTTTGTGATTAACCTGAGGGGCTCCTTCAACGACGACCAGAAGGATGCC
CTCTACTACGATGAAGCTAATAGAATTTGGAGAAAGCTCGAAAATATCATGCACAACATCAAGGAATTTA
GGGGAAACAAGACAAGAGAGTATAAGAAGAAGGACGCCCCTAGACTGCCCAGAATCCTGCCCGCTGGCCG
TGATGTTTCCGCCTTCAGCAAACTCATGTATGCCCTGACCATGTTCCTGGATGGCAAGGAGATCAACGAC
CTCCTGACCACCCTGATTAATAAATTCGATAACATCCAGAGCTTCCTGAAGGTGATGCCTCTCATCGGAG
TCAACGCTAAGTTCGTGGAGGAATACGCCTTTTTCAAAGACTCCGCCAAGATCGCCGATGAGCTGAGGCT
GATCAAGTCCTTCGCTAGAATGGGAGAACCTATTGCCGATGCCAGGAGGGCCATGTATATCGACGCCATC
CGTATTTTAGGAACCAACCTGTCCTATGATGAGCTCAAGGCCCTCGCCGACACCTTTTCCCTGGACGAGA
ACGGAAACAAGCTCAAGAAAGGCAAGCACGGCATGAGAAATTTCATTATTAATAACGTGATCAGCAATAA
AAGGTTCCACTACCTGATCAGATACGGTGATCCTGCCCACCTCCATGAGATCGCCAAAAACGAGGCCGTG
GTGAAGTTCGTGCTCGGCAGGATCGCTGACATCCAGAAAAAACAGGGCCAGAACGGCAAGAACCAGATCG
ACAGGTACTACGAAACTTGTATCGGAAAGGATAAGGGCAAGAGCGTGAGCGAAAAGGTGGACGCTCTCAC
AAAGATCATCACCGGAATGAACTACGACCAATTCGACAAGAAAAGGAGCGTCATTGAGGACACCGGCAGG
GAAAACGCCGAGAGGGAGAAGTTTAAAAAGATCATCAGCCTGTACCTCACCGTGATCTACCACATCCTCA
AGAATATTGTCAATATCAACGCCAGGTACGTCATCGGATTCCATTGCGTCGAGCGTGATGCTCAACTGTA
CAAGGAGAAAGGCTACGACATCAATCTCAAGAAACTGGAAGAGAAGGGATTCAGCTCCGTCACCAAGCTC
TGCGCTGGCATTGATGAAACTGCCCCCGATAAGAGAAAGGACGTGGAAAAGGAGATGGCTGAAAGAGCCA
AGGAGAGCATTGACAGCCTCGAGAGCGCCAACCCCAAGCTGTATGCCAATTACATCAAATACAGCGACGA
GAAGAAAGCCGAGGAGTTCACCAGGCAGATTAACAGGGAGAAGGCCAAAACCGCCCTGAACGCCTACCTG
AGGAACACCAAGTGGAATGTGATCATCAGGGAGGACCTCCTGAGAATTGACAACAAGACATGTACCCTGT
TCAGAAACAAGGCCGTCCACCTGGAAGTGGCCAGGTATGTCCACGCCTATATCAACGACATTGCCGAGGT
CAATTCCTACTTCCAACTGTACCATTACATCATGCAGAGAATTATCATGAATGAGAGGTACGAGAAAAGC
AGCGGAAAGGTGTCCGAGTACTTCGACGCTGTGAATGACGAGAAGAAGTACAACGATAGGCTCCTGAAAC
TGCTGTGTGTGCCTTTCGGCTACTGTATCCCCAGGTTTAAGAACCTGAGCATCGAGGCCCTGTTCGATAG
GAACGAGGCCGCCAAGTTCGACAAGGAGAAAAAGAAGGTGTCCGGCAATGGGTCCAAGTCTTCATCGGAT
CCCGGGCCCGTCGACTGCAGAGGCCTGCATGCAAGCTTGGTGTAATCATGGTCATAGCTGTTTCCTGTGT
GAAATTGTTATCCGCTCACAATTCCACACAACATACGAGCCGGAAGCATAAAGTGTAAAGCCTGGGGTGC
CTAATGAGTGAGCTAACTCACATTAATTGCGTTGCGCTCACTGCCCGCTTTCCAGTCGGGAAACCTGTCG
TGCCAGCTGCATTAATGAATCGGCCAACGCGCGGGGAGAGGCGGTTTGCGTATTGGGCGCTCTTCCGCTT
CCTCGCTCACTGACTCGCTGCGCTCGGTCGTTCGGCTGCGGCGAGCGGTATCAGCTCACTCAAAGGCGGT
AATACGGTTATCCACAGAATCAGGGGATAACGCAGGAAAGAACATGTGAGCAAAAGGCCAGCAAAAGGCC
AGGAACCGTAAAAAGGCCGCGTTGCTGGCGTTTTTCCATAGGCTCCGCCCCCCTGACGAGCATCACAAAA
ATCGACGCTCAAGTCAGAGGTGGCGAAACCCGACAGGACTATAAAGATACCAGGCGTTTCCCCCTGGAAG
CTCCCTCGTGCGCTCTCCTGTTCCGACCCTGCCGCTTACCGGATACCTGTCCGCCTTTCTCCCTTCGGGA
AGCGTGGCGCTTTCTCATAGCTCACGCTGTAGGTATCTCAGTTCGGTGTAGGTCGTTCGCTCCAAGCTGG
GCTGTGTGCACGAACCCCCCGTTCAGCCCGACCGCTGCGCCTTATCCGGTAACTATCGTCTTGAGTCCAA
CCCGGTAAGACACGACTTATCGCCACTGGCAGCAGCCACTGGTAACAGGATTAGCAGAGCGAGGTATGTA
GGCGGTGCTACAGAGTTCTTGAAGTGGTGGCCTAACTACGGCTACACTAGAAGAACAGTATTTGGTATCT
GCGCTCTGCTGAAGCCAGTTACCTTCGGAAAAAGAGTTGGTAGCTCTTGATCCGGCAAACAAACCACCGC
TGGTAGCGGTGGTTTTTTTGTTTGCAAGCAGCAGATTACGCGCAGAAAAAAAGGATCTCAAGAAGATCCT
TTGATCTTTTCTACGGGGTCTGACGCTCAGTGGAACGAAAACTCACGTTAAGGGATTTTGGTCATGAGAT
TATCAAAAAGGATCTTCACCTAGATCCTTTTAAATTAAAAATGAAGTTTTAAATCAAGCCCAATCTGAAT
AATGTTACAACCAATTAACCAATTCTGATTAGAAAAACTCATCGAGCATCAAATGAAACTGCAATTTATT
CATATCAGGATTATCAATACCATATTTTTGAAAAAGCCGTTTCTGTAATGAAGGAGAAAACTCACCGAGG
CAGTTCCATAGGATGGCAAGATCCTGGTATCGGTCTGCGATTCCGACTCGTCCAACATCAATACAACCTA
TTAATTTCCCCTCGTCAAAAATAAGGTTATCAAGTGAGAAATCACCATGAGTGACGACTGAATCCGGTGA
GAATGGCAAAAGTTTATGCATTTCTTTCCAGACTTGTTCAACAGGCCAGCCATTACGCTCGTCATCAAAA
TCACTCGCATCAACCAAACCGTTATTCATTCGTGATTGCGCCTGAGCGAGACGAAATACGCGATCGCTGT
TAAAAGGACAATTACAAACAGGAATCGAATGCAACCGGCGCAGGAACACTGCCAGCGCATCAACAATATT
TTCACCTGAATCAGGATATTCTTCTAATACCTGGAATGCTGTTTTTCCGGGGATCGCAGTGGTGAGTAAC
CATGCATCATCAGGAGTACGGATAAAATGCTTGATGGTCGGAAGAGGCATAAATTCCGTCAGCCAGTTTA
GTCTGACCATCTCATCTGTAACATCATTGGCAACGCTACCTTTGCCATGTTTCAGAAACAACTCTGGCGC
ATCGGGCTTCCCATACAAGCGATAGATTGTCGCACCTGATTGCCCGACATTATCGCGAGCCCATTTATAC
CCATATAAATCAGCATCCATGTTGGAATTTAATCGCGGCCTCGACGTTTCCCGTTGAATATGGCTCATAA
CACCCCTTGTATTACTGTTTATGTAAGCAGACAGTTTTATTGTTCATGATGATATATTTTTATCTTGTGC
AATGTAACATCAGAGATTTTGAGACACGGGCCAGAGCTGCA
